>Addgene plasmid #73078 | pcDNA3.1_hE2F7mg_PP7-tag | depositor full sequence | sequence record 134219 | pcDNA3.1_hE2F7mg_PP7-tag sequence 9738 bps
GACGGATCGGGAGATCTCCCGATCCCCTATGGTCGACTCTCAGTACAATCTGCTCTGATGCCGCATAGTT
AAGCCAGTATCTGCTCCCTGCTTGTGTGTTGGAGGTCGCTGAGTAGTGCGCGAGCAAAATTTAAGCTACA
ACAAGGCAAGGCTTGACCGACAATTGCATGAAGAATCTGCTTAGGGTTAGGCGTTTTGCGCTGCTTCGCG
ATGTACGGGCCAGATATACGCGTTGACATTGATTATTGACTAGTTATTAATAGTAATCAATTACGGGGTC
ATTAGTTCATAGCCCATATATGGAGTTCCGCGTTACATAACTTACGGTAAATGGCCCGCCTGGCTGACCG
CCCAACGACCCCCGCCCATTGACGTCAATAATGACGTATGTTCCCATAGTAACGCCAATAGGGACTTTCC
ATTGACGTCAATGGGTGGACTATTTACGGTAAACTGCCCACTTGGCAGTACATCAAGTGTATCATATGCC
AAGTACGCCCCCTATTGACGTCAATGACGGTAAATGGCCCGCCTGGCATTATGCCCAGTACATGACCTTA
TGGGACTTTCCTACTTGGCAGTACATCTACGTATTAGTCATCGCTATTACCATGGTGATGCGGTTTTGGC
AGTACATCAATGGGCGTGGATAGCGGTTTGACTCACGGGGATTTCCAAGTCTCCACCCCATTGACGTCAA
TGGGAGTTTGTTTTGGCACCAAAATCAACGGGACTTTCCAAAATGTCGTAACAACTCCGCCCCATTGACG
CAAATGGGCGGTAGGCGTGTACGGTGGGAGGTCTATATAAGCAGAGCTCTCTGGCTAACTAGAGAACCCA
CTGCTTACTGGCTTATCGAAATTAATACGACTCACTATAGGGAGACCCAAGCTGGCTAGTTAAGCTTGGT
ACCGAGCTCGGATCCACTAGTCCAGTGTGGTGGAATTGCCCTTAAGCTTTAAGGAGTTTATATGGAAACC
CTTAGACGTCAAACCCTCAGATTCCACAGACCTTGCCTCTCCCAAGACTATGGGTAACAGGGCATCTATA
CCCCTCAAAGACATTCATGTGAATGGCCAACTCCCTGCTGCAGAAGAGATTTCAGGAAAGGCAACAGCAA
ACTCTCTTGTTTCTTCTGAGTGGGGAAATCCTTCAAGAAATACAGATGTTGAAAAGCCTTCAAAAGAAAA
TGAAAGCACCAAAGAGCCTTCTTTGCTACAATATCTTTGTGTGCAGTCTCCTGCAGGTAAGGGATGTCAT
CATGTCTTAGAGTCCCTTGCGGCAGTCAGATCAAGAATTGGATTTTTAAATTTTTGTCTGTGTCACCTGA
CCCAAAGTGGCTTATTGATGTGCCTGAGTCATTTTACTCTTAGCCCCTTTGTTTTCTCCATCTATAAATG
AAGGGAGAAGCTGCTTCTACTTTCACCAACTTCAGGAGTAATGGGAAAATAATTGAGGCAGGTGATTCAA
AAAAAATACATTAAACATTATTTGGTGAAAAAGCACGGTAATTCAGCTGAGTCTAGCATTGGTTTAGTAT
AATAGTGTGAACCTGTTGGCCATTGCATGCAGCTAGTGTTTTGAGGTCTTGAACATCTAGAGGTACTGAG
TATATAGAATTGTGGCCAAGTGCCAGGTCTGGAGTAAGAGGGCTTGACATTTAAAACCACTTATTATCTG
CGTGAACTTAAGTATTCTTCATCCTCATTGGTTAAACAGCAGTAATAATAGCACCTGCTTCATATGGGTG
CTGTGAAAATTGAATTAAATTTAATAAGATAATACATCTAAAGCACTTAGAATAATAGCACCTGGCACTT
AGTAAGACTCAATAAATGCTGTTACTATTTTGTATTAAAGCCGAAATACAGATGCCAGATTTTAAAAATA
TGTACTTTGTACATAAAGCTGCTCTTGATGCAAAGATATCTAAATTGATTTTCCTCAATTCCTTGTTGGC
TTAAGCCTAACCTGCTAGAACAGGTTAGGTTAGTATTTATGATTATTCACTTATCTAGAAAAAATTCTTT
ATTTCTTTAGTAAGTATCTTTTAGTGCTTTCTCTAAGCACTGAGTATTGGGGATACACAAATGAACAAAA
ATAGATTCAGCCCCTGCTGAATGAAAATTACAGCCCAGCACAGGGGTTTTTAACTTTTTCTGTGCCATGG
ACCTTTTGGCAGTCTGGTGAAGGCCATGAATTCCTCCTCAGAATGTTACGGATGCATAGAATTAAATACA
TGGGATTACAAAGGAAGCCAATTATATTGAATGCAACTAGAAAAATCATTTTTAAAATTACTGATAGTAA
TAAAAAGACCTGGCAGCAAGCCCAATAGTGTCAAAATTTCCAAGTTGTGATGAGCTTAACAGTATATTAA
GAAATCTGTAATAGGTTTAATGTAATATGCACATATCTGTACTATTTCCTAATGACAAAGTCAAGGTACT
GTTAAAATTGTTAATTTGTTGCCTGTGATAATTGAGGGAAATAAAAATTTTCAGTTAGGAACTTATAAAG
ATATTTTGGCCAGGCACAGTGGCTCATGCCTGTAATCTCAGCACTTTGGGAGGCTGAGGTAGGAAGATCA
CTTGAGCCCAGGAGTTTGACACCAGCCGGGCAACATAGGAAGAACCTGTTTCTACAAAAAATAAAAAAAA
ATTAGCTGGGTGTGGTGGCATGCTTGTGGTCCCAGCTACTCTGCAGACTGAAATGGGACGACTGCTTGAG
CCCAGGAGGGTGAGGCTACAGTAAGCCATGATCACACCACTGCACTCCAGCCTGGGTAACAGAGCAAGAC
TGGGTCTCAAAACAAAACAACAAAAAATAAGTAAATAAATAAAAATAAAGATGTAATCTTTCCCATCTAA
GCTTTTTGCCTTCTCAGTTTGGGTTCAGTGGAACTCATGTTAAAAACTTCACAGGCACCAACTAAATGAT
CACACAGATAAATGTGGGATTACAATCTTGGCCACAGCTGTGAAGGAGCAGGGTGTGGGCTGTTTGGCCT
GGTCAGCTGGGGGAAGGTCTCATCATTCATTGATTTATTGTGGACTCCCGTTTGAAAGGGCCATGACAAA
TGTGAGCTTGAATGATATCCTCATGATGACATATATTGATTTTCGCCTGTTCTGCTTTTCTTTCAGGATT
AAATGGTTTCAATGTACTTTTATCTGGCAGTCAAACCCCCCCTACTGTGGGCCCGTCCTCAGGTCAGCTG
CCGTCTTTCAGTGTCCCTTGCATGGTCTTACCATCTCCACCTCTGGGCCCTTTTCCTGTTCTCTATTCTC
CTGCAATGCCGGGCCCGGTTTCTTCTACTCTTGGTGCTCTCCCAAACACAGGACCTGTGAATTTCAGCTT
GCCTGGCCTTGGATCAATAGCCCAGCTTCTCGTCGGCCCCACAGCTGTGGTTAATCCAAAGTCGTCCACA
CTCCCTTCTGCAGACCCTCAGCTTCAGAGTCAGCCCTCACTAAACCTAAGTCCAGTGATGTCAAGGTCAC
ACAGTGTCGTCCAACAACCTGAGTCCCCCGTTTACGTGGGACATCCAGTCTCAGTAGTAAAATTACATCA
GGTGAGGCCTGAAGTTTCCTGAAGACACTGTCACTCTGGGAAGGGGTATGCCTGTGTTTAGCTTTCATTT
TAGCCACATGACTGCCGGACAGAGGCACTAGGTCAGGCTCCACCTGGCTTCCGTTGTAGACCTAGAGTTA
TCTGCTCCTTTTATAAAGCACTGAGACATGAGGTGAGAGATCCTGTGCTTTAAAGACAAAAATGTATGTT
TTTAGTTGTCATTCTGTTTCTTATAATTAGAGGGACCTGTTTTAGGCATAGTTCGGGGGGATTTTTGAGG
AATGCTAAATATTTTTATTATTTTGGTGATCTTCAAGCTTTTATTTCACTAGGTCAATAAAAGAAGCTAC
CCTAAATTTTAATTATACAGCTATAAAAACAATCAAAGGAAACAGAAGTCTTGATAGTAACTCAGAGATT
CTTAGCCTGTCAGTCATTTCTTAAGATGTGATGTTTAGAGACTGTGTGTGTGTATAATGTCTGTATGTAT
ATACATCTATAATACATAGATGTATATACATCTATACATACGCAGAAAACATACAAATATACACAAAGAT
ACGTTATCAATATAAGTTAATGAGTCTATATTTGTCCCCCAACCTCCATTTGTAGTTCAAGTATTCGTTG
AATTCCTATTACACATTAGGTTGTTCACAGTGATTACTTACTCTCCCAGACAAAGAATTATGTTTAGCCA
AAAATATTTTAGACAAGTTATTCAGAGGCTCAAAAGTTTGCGAGACATTGAAATGAACATGTTAGGTTTG
AAACAAGATGATTATAGCATAACATAGAATTTTCTATCACCATGTGCCAGGCACCGATCTAGGCAGTGAA
GATAGAGCAGTGAACCAGTGAACAAGATAATGGTCCCTGCCATTTTATGGCACATTAAGGGAATAAATAT
TTAACATTTAACATTAGGGGATAAATATTAGCAAGTAAAGAGAAAGAGCCAACACACAAACCATGTTGGC
CTCACATGCTCTAAAGTGCTTTACAATTATCTTATTTAATTCCTACAACCTTGTGAAGTCAGTAATTTTA
CCATCGCCGTTGGATGGAGGAAGAAACTGAGGGACAGGTTGCTTAAGTAACTTGTCCACAGTGGCAGAGC
CCAGTCCCTGGCTCCAGATACCAAAGATACCTCTTTGGTAGACTGCCTTTCTGCACCCAAAACAACAAAT
ATGAATTTAATTTTCAGTTGTGGTAAGCAGGGGAGACAAACGGGGTAAGTGTGATAAGAAAGCAAAGAAG
AAGGAACGCCTGCCTTGGGATCCTAACACACAGGTCAAGAAAGGGCTGCCTTTCTACTCAGAGATCAGAA
ACAATATGACTTCACTTCTGTTTTTTCTTTTTTCTTTTTTCAGTCACCAGTTCCAGTGACCCCCAAGAGC
ATCCAACGCACACATCGTGAGACGTTTTTCAAGACACCCGGCAGCCTTGGAGACCCTGTCCTGAAGAGAA
GAGAAAGGAACCAGTCACGAAACACCAGCTCGGCCCAGAGGAGACTAGAAATCCCCAGCGGCGGCGCTGA
CTAACCTGCCGCTTTGCCAGGTGGGGGTGGGATCAAACGCCCTGAGAGTCCCGGATGTAAGGGCAATTCT
GCAGATATCCAGCACAGTGGCGGCCGCTCGAGTCTAGAGGGCCCGCGGTTCGAAGGTAAGCCTATCCCTA
ACCCTCTCCTCGGTCTCGATTCTACGCGTACCGGTCATCATCACCATCACCATTGAGTTTAAACCCGCTG
ATCAGCCTCGACTGTGCCTTCTAGTTGCCAGCCATCTGTTGTTTGCCCCTCCCCCGTGCCTTCCTTGACC
CTGGAAGGTGCCACTCCCACTGTCCTTTCCTAATAAAATGAGGAAATTGCATCGCATTGTCTGAGTAGGT
GTCATTCTATTCTGGGGGGTGGGGTGGGGCAGGACAGCAAGGGGGAGGATTGGGAAGACAATAGCAGGCA
TGCTGGGGATGCGGTGGGCTCTATGGCTTCTGAGGCGGAAAGAACCAGCTGGGGCTCTAGGGGGTATCCC
C
[124 nt withheld, positions 5602-5725]
C
[32 nt withheld, positions 5727-5758]
CA
[57 nt withheld, positions 5761-5817]
A
[49 nt withheld, positions 5819-5867]
CCTTTGACGTTGGAGTCCACGTTCTTT
[37 nt withheld, positions 5895-5931]
ACCCTATCTCGGTCTATTCTTTTGATTTATAAGGGATTTTGGGGATTTCGGCCTATTGGTTAAAAAATGA
GCTGATTTAACAAAAATTTAACGCGAATTAATTCTGTGGAATGTGTGTCAGTTAGGGTGTGGAAAGTCCC
CAGGCTCCCCAGGCAGGCAGAAGTATGCAAAGCATGCATCTCAATTAGTCAGCAACCAGGTGTGGAAAGT
CCCCAGGCTCCCCAGCAGGCAGAAGTATGCAAAGCATGCATCTCAATTAGTCAGCAACCATAGTCCCGCC
CCTAACTCCGCCCATCCCGCCCCTAACTCCGCCCAGTTCCGCCCATTCTCCGCCCCATGGCTGACTAATT
TTTTTTATTTATGCAGAGGCCGAGGCCGCCTCTGCCTCTGAGCTATTCCAGAAGTAGTGAGGAGGCTTTT
TTGGAGGCCTAGGCTTTTGCAAAAAGCTCCCGGGAGCTTGTATATCCATTTTCGGATCTGATCAAGAGAC
AGGATGAGGATCGTTTCGCATGATTGAACAAGATGGATTGCACGCAGGTTCTCCGGCCGCTTGGGTGGAG
AGGCTATTCGGCTATGACTGGGCACAACAGACAATCGGCTGCTCTGATGCCGCCGTGTTCCGGCTGTCAG
CGCAGGGGCGCCCGGTTCTTTTTGTCAAGACCGACCTGTCCGGTGCCCTGAATGAACTGCAGGACGAGGC
AGCGCGGCTATCGTGGCTGGCCACGACGGGCGTTCCTTGCGCAGCTGTGCTCGACGTTGTCACTGAAGCG
GGAAGGGACTGGCTGCTATTGGGCGAAGTGCCGGGGCAGGATCTCCTGTCATCTCACCTTGCTCCTGCCG
AGAAAGTATCCATCATGGCTGATGCAATGCGGCGGCTGCATACGCTTGATCCGGCTACCTGCCCATTCGA
CCACCAAGCGAAACATCGCATCGAGCGAGCACGTACTCGGATGGAAGCCGGTCTTGTCGATCAGGATGAT
CTGGACGAAGAGCATCAGGGGCTCGCGCCAGCCGAACTGTTCGCCAGGCTCAAGGCGCGCATGCCCGACG
GCGAGGATCTCGTCGTGACCCATGGCGATGCCTGCTTGCCGAATATCATGGTGGAAAATGGCCGCTTTTC
TGGATTCATCGACTGTGGCCGGCTGGGTGTGGCGGACCGCTATCAGGACATAGCGTTGGCTACCCGTGAT
ATTGCTGAAGAGCTTGGCGGCGAATGGGCTGACCGCTTCCTCGTGCTTTACGGTATCGCCGCTCCCGATT
CGCAGCGCATCGCCTTCTATCGCCTTCTTGACGAGTTCTTCTGAGCGGGACTCTGGGGTTCGCGAAATGA
CCGACCAAGCGACGCCCAACCTGCCATCACGAGATTTCGATTCCACCGCCGCCTTCTATGAAAGGTTGGG
CTTCGGAATCGTTTTCCGGGACGCCGGCTGGATGATCCTCCAGCGCGGGGATCTCATGCTGGAGTTCTTC
GCCCACCCCAACTTGTTTATTGCAGCTTATAATGGTTACAAATAAAGCAATAGCATCACAAATTTCACAA
ATAAAGCATTTTTTTCACTGCATTCTAGTTGTGGTTTGTCCAAACTCATCAATGTATCTTATCATGTCTG
TATACCGTCGACCTCTAGCTAGAGCTTGGCGTAATCATGGTCATAGCTGTTTCCTGTGTGAAATTGTTAT
CCGCTCACAATTCCACACAACATACGAGCCGGAAGCATAAAGTGTAAAGCCTGGGGTGCCTAATGAGTGA
GCTAACTCACATTAATTGCGTTGCGCTCACTGCCCGCTTTCCAGTCGGGAAACCTGTCGTGCCAGCTGCA
TTAATGAATCGGCCAACGCGCGGGGAGAGGCGGTTTGCGTATTGGGCGCTCTTCCGCTTCCTCGCTCACT
GACTCGCTGCGCTCGGTCGTTCGGCTGCGGCGAGCGGTATCAGCTCACTCAAAGGCGGTAATACGGTTAT
CCACAGAATCAGGGGATAACGCAGGAAAGAACATGTGAGCAAAAGGCCAGCAAAAGGCCAGGAACCGTAA
AAAGGCCGCGTTGCTGGCGTTTTTCCATAGGCTCCGCCCCCCTGACGAGCATCACAAAAATCGACGCTCA
AGTCAGAGGTGGCGAAACCCGACAGGACTATAAAGATACCAGGCGTTTCCCCCTGGAAGCTCCCTCGTGC
GCTCTCCTGTTCCGACCCTGCCGCTTACCGGATACCTGTCCGCCTTTCTCCCTTCGGGAAGCGTGGCGCT
TTCTCAATGCTCACGCTGTAGGTATCTCAGTTCGGTGTAGGTCGTTCGCTCCAAGCTGGGCTGTGTGCAC
GAACCCCCCGTTCAGCCCGACCGCTGCGCCTTATCCGGTAACTATCGTCTTGAGTCCAACCCGGTAAGAC
ACGACTTATCGCCACTGGCAGCAGCCACTGGTAACAGGATTAGCAGAGCGAGGTATGTAGGCGGTGCTAC
AGAGTTCTTGAAGTGGTGGCCTAACTACGGCTACACTAGAAGGACAGTATTTGGTATCTGCGCTCTGCTG
AAGCCAGTTACCTTCGGAAAAAGAGTTGGTAGCTCTTGATCCGGCAAACAAACCACCGCTGGTAGCGGTG
GTTTTTTTGTTTGCAAGCAGCAGATTACGCGCAGAAAAAAAGGATCTCAAGAAGATCCTTTGATCTTTTC
TACGGGGTCTGACGCTCAGTGGAACGAAAACTCACGTTAAGGGATTTTGGTCATGAGATTATCAAAAAGG
ATCTTCACCTAGATCCTTTTAAATTAAAAATGAAGTTTTAAATCAATCTAAAGTATATATGAGTAAACTT
GGTCTGACAGTTACCAATGCTTAATCAGTGAGGCACCTATCTCAGCGATCTGTCTATTTCGTTCATCCAT
AGTTGCCTGACTCCCCGTCGTGTAGATAACTACGATACGGGAGGGCTTACCATCTGGCCCCAGTGCTGCA
ATGATACCGCGAGACCCACGCTCACCGGCTCCAGATTTATCAGCAATAAACCAGCCAGCCGGAAGGGCCG
AGCGCAGAAGTGGTCCTGCAACTTTATCCGCCTCCATCCAGTCTATTAATTGTTGCCGGGAAGCTAGAGT
AAGTAGTTCGCCAGTTAATAGTTTGCGCAACGTTGTTGCCATTGCTACAGGCATCGTGGTGTCACGCTCG
TCGTTTGGTATGGCTTCATTCAGCTCCGGTTCCCAACGATCAAGGCGAGTTACATGATCCCCCATGTTGT
GCAAAAAAGCGGTTAGCTCCTTCGGTCCTCCGATCGTTGTCAGAAGTAAGTTGGCCGCAGTGTTATCACT
CATGGTTATGGCAGCACTGCATAATTCTCTTACTGTCATGCCATCCGTAAGATGCTTTTCTGTGACTGGT
GAGTACTCAACCAAGTCATTCTGAGAATAGTGTATGCGGCGACCGAGTTGCTCTTGCCCGGCGTCAATAC
GGGATAATACCGCGCCACATAGCAGAACTTTAAAAGTGCTCATCATTGGAAAACGTTCTTCGGGGCGAAA
ACTCTCAAGGATCTTACCGCTGTTGAGATCCAGTTCGATGTAACCCACTCGTGCACCCAACTGATCTTCA
GCATCTTTTACTTTCACCAGCGTTTCTGGGTGAGCAAAAACAGGAAGGCAAAATGCCGCAAAAAAGGGAA
TAAGGGCGACACGGAAATGTTGAATACTCATACTCTTCCTTTTTCAATATTATTGAAGCATTTATCAGGG
TTATTGTCTCATGAGCGGATACATATTTGAATGTATTTAGAAAAATAAACAAATAGGGGTTCCGCGCACA
TTTCCCCGAAAAGTGCCACCTGACGTC
Features (pLannotate 1.2.2; 25 found; start..end, strand, type, name):
     36..80      -  misc_feature   bom (fragment): basis of mobility region from pBR322
    235..614     +  enhancer       CMV enhancer: human cytomegalovirus immediate early enhancer
    615..818     +  promoter       CMV promoter: human cytomegalovirus (CMV) immediate early promoter
    814..847     +  LTR            5' LTR (truncated) (fragment): truncated 5' long terminal repeat (LTR) from HIV-1
    863..881     +  promoter       T7 promoter: promoter for bacteriophage T7 RNA polymerase
    991..1275    +  CDS            E2F7 (fragment): E2F7_HUMAN - Experimental evidence at protein level: Swiss-Prot protein existence level 1. Atypical E2F transcription factor that participates in various processes such as angiogenesis, polyploidization of specialized cells and DNA damage response. Mainly acts as a transcription repressor that binds DNA independently of DP proteins and specifically recognizes the E2 recognition site 5'-TTTC[CG]CGC-3'. Directly represses transcription of classical E2F transcription factors such as E2F1. Acts as a regulator of S-phase by recognizing and binding the E2-related site 5'-TTCCCGCC-3' and mediating re
   2527..2616    -  CDS            C14orf178 (fragment): CN178_HUMAN - Experimental evidence at transcript level: Swiss-Prot protein existence level 2. From Homo sapiens (Human).
   2616..2801    -  CDS            C9orf85 (fragment): CI085_HUMAN - Experimental evidence at protein level: Swiss-Prot protein existence level 1. From Homo sapiens (Human).
   3113..3571    +  CDS            E2F7 (fragment): E2F7_HUMAN - Experimental evidence at protein level: Swiss-Prot protein existence level 1. Atypical E2F transcription factor that participates in various processes such as angiogenesis, polyploidization of specialized cells and DNA damage response. Mainly acts as a transcription repressor that binds DNA independently of DP proteins and specifically recognizes the E2 recognition site 5'-TTTC[CG]CGC-3'. Directly represses transcription of classical E2F transcription factors such as E2F1. Acts as a regulator of S-phase by recognizing and binding the E2-related site 5'-TTCCCGCC-3' and mediating re
   4941..5111    +  CDS            E2F7 (fragment): E2F7_HUMAN - Experimental evidence at protein level: Swiss-Prot protein existence level 1. Atypical E2F transcription factor that participates in various processes such as angiogenesis, polyploidization of specialized cells and DNA damage response. Mainly acts as a transcription repressor that binds DNA independently of DP proteins and specifically recognizes the E2 recognition site 5'-TTTC[CG]CGC-3'. Directly represses transcription of classical E2F transcription factors such as E2F1. Acts as a regulator of S-phase by recognizing and binding the E2-related site 5'-TTCCCGCC-3' and mediating re
   5235..5276    +  CDS            V5 tag: epitope tag from simian virus 5
   5332..5556    +  polyA_signal   bGH poly(A) signal: bovine growth hormone polyadenylation signal
   5560..5581    +  promoter       SV40 promoter (fragment): SV40 enhancer and early promoter
   5602..6030    +  rep_origin     f1 ori (sequence partly withheld): f1 bacteriophage origin of replication; arrow indicates direction of (+) strand synthesis
   6044..6374    +  promoter       SV40 promoter: SV40 enhancer and early promoter
   6441..7232    +  CDS            neo: KKA2_KLEPN - Also known as kan, nptII. Experimental evidence at protein level: Swiss-Prot protein existence level 1. Resistance to kanamycin, neomycin, paromomycin, ribostamycin, butirosin and gentamicin B. From Klebsiella pneumoniae.
   7258..7416    +  CDS            ble (fragment): BLE_KLEPN - Experimental evidence at protein level: Swiss-Prot protein existence level 1. Binding protein with a strong affinity to the bleomycin family of antibiotics. Binds to CL990; an antimitotic-antibiotic compound. From Klebsiella pneumoniae.
   7411..7532    +  polyA_signal   SV40 poly(A) signal: SV40 polyadenylation signal
   7605..7621    -  protein_bind   lac operator: The lac repressor binds to the lac operator to inhibit transcription in E. coli. This inhibition can be relieved by adding lactose or isopropyl-β-D-thiogalactopyranoside (IPTG). lac repressor encoded by lacI
   7629..7659    -  promoter       lac promoter: promoter for the E. coli lac operon
   7674..7695    -  protein_bind   CAP binding site: CAP binding activates transcription in the presence of cAMP. E. coli catabolite activator protein
   7708..7800    -  CDS            lacI (fragment): lac repressor; lacI; The lac repressor binds to the lac operator to inhibit transcription in E. coli. This inhibition can be relieved by adding lactose or isopropyl-β-D-thiogalactopyranoside (IPTG).
   7983..8571    -  rep_origin     ori: high-copy-number ColE1/pMB1/pBR322/pUC origin of replication
   8742..9602    -  CDS            AmpR: β-lactamase; bla; confers resistance to ampicillin, carbenicillin, and related antibiotics
   9603..9707    -  promoter       AmpR promoter: bla
