[The description below was written by a language model from this plasmid's Addgene catalogue record and pLannotate feature annotations shown in this document.]
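Description:
pcDNA3.1_hE2F7mg_PP7-tag is a 9,738 bp mammalian expression plasmid built on the pcDNA3.1 V5-His TOPO backbone that carries a splicing reporter minigene from human E2F7. It is propagated in E. coli through a high-copy ColE1/pUC-type origin with ampicillin resistance (AmpR under its own promoter). It also contains an f1 origin for single-stranded DNA production. For selection in mammalian cells, an SV40 early promoter drives the neomycin phosphotransferase gene, followed by an SV40 polyadenylation signal, which allows G418 selection of stable transfectants.

The payload is a roughly 4.2 kb partial genomic segment of E2F7 comprising exons 11, 12 and 13 separated by their introns. The feature table agrees with this, showing three separate E2F7 coding fragments on the forward strand with long intervening gaps. The short matches to C14orf178 and C9orf85 within the first gap are on the opposite strand and are most likely incidental similarity hits in intronic sequence. Transcription is driven by the CMV immediate-early enhancer and promoter and terminated by the bGH polyadenylation signal; a T7 promoter lies just upstream of the insert. According to the catalogue entry, a PP7 RNA tag sits at the 5' end of the minigene. PP7 tags are hairpin elements bound by the PP7 bacteriophage coat protein, so the transcript can be captured or tracked. The tag is not annotated in the feature table. The backbone's V5 epitope sequence remains downstream of the insert, but the record does not indicate that it is used.

The pre-mRNA made in transfected cells can be used to monitor alternative splicing across this exon cassette, and the associated study concerned C/D box snoRNAs in pre-mRNA splicing.
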