Addgene plasmid #73078: pcDNA3.1_hE2F7mg_PP7-tag
Purpose: human E2F7 minigene (exons 11,12,13/introns cassette) with PP7-tag on 5'-end
Depositing lab: Stefan Stamm. Depositing organization: University of Kentucky. Publication: Dual function of C/D box small nucleolar RNAs in rRNA modification and alternative pre-mRNA splicing. Falaleeva M, Pages A, Matuszek Z, Hidmi S, Agranat-Tamir L, Korotkov K, Nevo Y, Eyras E, Sperling R, Stamm S. Proc Natl Acad Sci U S A. 2016 Mar 22;113(12):E1625-34. doi: 10.1073/pnas.1519292113. Epub 2016 Mar 8. PubMed 26957605.
Backbone
  Vector backbone: pcDNA3.1V5hisTOPO
  Total vector size (bp): 9738
  Vector type: Mammalian Expression
  Selectable markers: Neomycin (select with G418)
Growth in bacteria
  Bacterial resistance: Ampicillin, 100 μg/mL
  Growth temperature: 37°C
  Growth strain: DH5alpha
  Copy number: Unknown
Gene/Insert
  Gene/Insert name: E2F7
  Species: H. sapiens (human)
  Insert size (bp): 4178
  Mutation: partial gene, exons 11,12,13 spaced by introns
  Entrez Gene: E2F7
  Tag / fusion protein: 5'-PP7-tag RNA
  Cloning method: Unknown
  Sequencing primers: 5′ TGGAAACCCTTAGACGTCAAACCCTCAGATTCCACAG; 3′ TATAAACTCCTTAAAGCTTAAGGGCAATTCCACCACAC
Terms and licenses: Academic/Nonprofit Terms; Industry Terms: Not Available to Industry
How to cite: pcDNA3.1_hE2F7mg_PP7-tag was a gift from Stefan Stamm (Addgene plasmid # 73078 ; http://n2t.net/addgene:73078 ; RRID:Addgene_73078)
