>Addgene plasmid #73078 | pcDNA3.1_hE2F7mg_PP7-tag | addgene partial sequence | sequence record 137730 | CMV-F 5'-CGCAAATGGGCGGTAGGCGTG-3'
GAGCTCTCTGGCTACTAGAGAACCCACTGCTTACTGGCTTATCGAAATTAATACGACTCACTATAGGGAG
ACCCAAGCTGGCTAGTTAAGCTTGGTACCGAGCTCGGATCCACTAGTCCAGTGTGGTGGAATTGCCCTTA
AGCTTTAAGGAGTTTATATGGAAACCCTTAGACGTCAAACCCTCAGATTCCACAGACCTTGCCTCTCCCA
AGACTATGGGTAACAGGGCATCTATACCCCTCAAAGACATTCATGTGAATGGCCAACTCCCTGCTGCAGA
AGAGATTTCAGGAAAGGCAACAGCAAACTCTCTTGTTTCTTCTGAGTGGGGAAATCCTTCAAGAAATACA
GATGTTGAAAAGCCTTCAAAAGAAAATGAAAGCACCAAAGAGCCTTCTTTGCTACAATATCTTTGTGTGC
AGTCTCCTGCAGGTAAGGGATGTCATCATGTCTTAGAGTCCCTTGCGGCAGTCAGATCAAGAATTGGATT
TTTAAATTTTTGTCTGTGTCACCTGACCCAAAGTGGCTTATTGATGTGCCTGAGTCATTTTACTCTTAGC
CCCTTTGTTTTCTCCATCTATAAATGAAGGGAGAAGCTGCTTCTACTTTCACCAACTTCAGGAGTAATGG
GAAAATAATTGAGGCAGGTGATTCAAAAAAAATACATTAAACATTATTTGGTGAAAAAGCACGGTAATTC
AGCTGAATCTAGCATTGGTTTAGTATAATAGTGTGAACCTGTTGGCCATTGCATGCAGCTAGTGTTTTGA
GGTCTTGAACATCTAGAGGTACTGAGTATATAGAATTGTG
