>Addgene plasmid #73078 | pcDNA3.1_hE2F7mg_PP7-tag | addgene partial sequence | sequence record 137731 | BGH-rev 5'-TAGAAGGCACAGTCGAGG-3'
GGTGATGGTGATGATGACCGGTACGCGTAGAATCGAGACCGAGGAGAGGGTTAGGGATAGGCTTACCTTC
GAACCGCGGGCCCTCTAGACTCGAGCGGCCGCCACTGTGCTGGATATCTGCAGAATTGCCCTTACATCCG
GGACTCTCAGGGCGTTTGATCCCACCCCCACCTGGCAAAGCGGCAGGTTAGTCAGCGCCGCCGCTGGGGA
TTTCTAGTCTCCTCTGGGCCGAGCTGGTGTTTCGTGACTGGTTCCTTTCTCTTCTCTTCAGGACAGGGTC
TCCAAGGCTGCCGGGTGTCTTGAAAAACGTCTCACGATGTGTGCGTTGGATGCTCTTGGGGGTCACTGGA
ACTGGTGACTGAAAAAAGAAAAAAGAAAAAACAGAAGTGAAGTCATATTGTTTCTGATCTCTGAGTAGAA
AGGCAGCCCTTTCTTGACCTGTGTGTTAGGATCCCAAGGCAGGCGTTCCTTCTTCTTTGCTTTCTTATCA
CACTTACCCCGTTTGTCTCCCCTGCTTACCACAACTGAAAATTAAATTCATATTTGTTGTTTTGGGTGCA
GAAAGGCAGTCTACCAAAGAGGTATCTTTGGTATCTGGAGCCAGGGACTGGGCTCTGCCACTGTGGACAA
GTTACTTAAGCAACCTGTCCCTCAGTTTCTTCCTCCATCCAACGGCGATGGTAAAATTACTGACTTCACA
AGGTTGTAGGAATTAAATAAGATAATTGTAAAGCACTTTAGAGCATGTGAGGCCAACATGGTTTGTGTGT
TGGCTCTTTCTCTTTACTTGCTAATATTTATCCCC
